Addgene plasmid #220616: pCS2+mScarlet3-C Cloning Vector
Purpose: (Empty Backbone) To express a protein of interest fused to the C-terminus of mScarlet3 (unpublished)
Depositing lab: Ken-Ichi Takemaru. Depositing organization: Stony Brook University.
Backbone
  Vector backbone: pCS2+
  Backbone size (bp): 4100
  Vector type: Mammalian Expression
  Promoter: CMV
  Tag / fusion protein: mScarlet3 fusion (N terminal on backbone)
Growth in bacteria
  Bacterial resistance: Ampicillin, 100 μg/mL
  Growth temperature: 37°C
  Growth strain: DH5alpha
  Copy number: High Copy
Gene/Insert
  Cloning method: Restriction Enzyme
  Sequencing primers: 5′ GCGTGCCTAATGGGAGGTCT (CSF); 3′ CACTGCATTCTAGTTCTGGT (CSR)
Terms and licenses: Academic/Nonprofit Terms; Industry Terms: Not Available to Industry
How to cite: pCS2+mScarlet3-C Cloning Vector was a gift from Ken-Ichi Takemaru (Addgene plasmid # 220616 ; http://n2t.net/addgene:220616 ; RRID:Addgene_220616)
