[The description below was written by a language model from this plasmid's Addgene catalogue record and pLannotate feature annotations shown in this document.]
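Description:
pCS2+mScarlet3-C Cloning Vector is an empty mammalian expression backbone built on pCS2+. It is designed so that a protein of interest can be inserted by restriction-enzyme cloning downstream of the red fluorescent protein mScarlet3, which places the fluorophore at the N-terminus of the fusion. The sequenced plasmid is 4,784 nt. It is propagated in E. coli at high copy from a ColE1/pUC-type origin under ampicillin selection (β-lactamase with its own promoter). It also carries an f1 phage origin, together with remnants of the lac region (lac promoter and operator, CAP site, and lacZα and lacI fragments) that have no role in the expression cassette.

The expression unit follows the standard pCS2+ layout. The simian cytomegalovirus IE94 enhancer/promoter, recorded in the catalogue simply as CMV, drives transcription in mammalian cells. An SP6 promoter sits just upstream of the fluorescent protein coding sequence, so capped sense mRNA can also be made in vitro. This is a common use of pCS2+ vectors for embryo injection, although the record itself lists only mammalian expression. The automated annotation labels the fluorescent protein ORF as a fragment of mScarlet-2I. This most likely reflects the closest match in the annotation database among related mScarlet variants, since the catalogue identifies the tag as mScarlet3. Between the end of this ORF and the SV40 polyadenylation signal is a short unannotated stretch, presumably the cloning sites, though the record does not list them. Reverse-oriented T7 (partial) and T3 promoters flank the SV40 polyadenylation signal. The vector is suited to live or fixed-cell imaging of the localisation and expression of mScarlet3-tagged proteins, and the record describes it as unpublished.
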