Features (pLannotate 1.2.2; 15 found; start..end, strand, type, name):
     35..53      +  promoter       SP6 promoter: promoter for bacteriophage SP6 RNA polymerase
     78..748     +  CDS            mScarlet-2I (fragment): mScarlet-I derivative in which the N- and C-termini have been modified to reduce cytotoxicity (Valbuena et al., 2020) preserves the original mammalian codon optimization
    814..831     -  promoter       T7 promoter (fragment): promoter for bacteriophage T7 RNA polymerase
    836..970     -  polyA_signal   SV40 poly(A) signal: SV40 polyadenylation signal
   1083..1101    -  promoter       T3 promoter: promoter for bacteriophage T3 RNA polymerase
   1146..1162    -  protein_bind   lac operator: The lac repressor binds to the lac operator to inhibit transcription in E. coli. This inhibition can be relieved by adding lactose or isopropyl-β-D-thiogalactopyranoside (IPTG). lac repressor encoded by lacI
   1170..1200    -  promoter       lac promoter: promoter for the E. coli lac operon
   1215..1236    -  protein_bind   CAP binding site: CAP binding activates transcription in the presence of cAMP. E. coli catabolite activator protein
   1249..1341    -  CDS            lacI (fragment): lac repressor; lacI; The lac repressor binds to the lac operator to inhibit transcription in E. coli. This inhibition can be relieved by adding lactose or isopropyl-β-D-thiogalactopyranoside (IPTG).
   1524..2112    -  rep_origin     ori: high-copy-number ColE1/pMB1/pBR322/pUC origin of replication
   2283..3143    -  CDS            AmpR: β-lactamase; bla; confers resistance to ampicillin, carbenicillin, and related antibiotics
   3144..3248    -  promoter       AmpR promoter: bla
   3301..3729    -  rep_origin     f1 ori (sequence partly withheld): f1 bacteriophage origin of replication; arrow indicates direction of (+) strand synthesis
   3734..3800    -  CDS            lacZα (fragment): LacZα fragment of β-galactosidase; lacZ fragment
   3807..4784    +  promoter       CMV IE94 promoter: enhancer/promoter region of simian cytomegalovirus major immediate early transcription unit IE94
>Addgene plasmid #220616 | pCS2+mScarlet3-C Cloning Vector | addgene full sequence | sequence record 435943 | Addgene NGS Result
CGCCATTCTGCCTGGGGACGTCGGAGCAAGCTTGATTTAGGTGACACTATAGACTTGTTCTTTTTGCAGG
ATCTACCATGGATAGCACCGAGGCAGTGATCAAGGAGTTCATGCGGTTCAAGGTGCACATGGAGGGCTCC
ATGAACGGCCACGAGTTCGAGATCGAGGGCGAGGGCGAGGGCCGCCCCTACGAGGGCACCCAGACCGCCA
AGCTGAGGGTGACCAAGGGTGGCCCCCTGCCCTTCTCCTGGGACATCCTGTCCCCTCAGTTCATGTACGG
CTCCAGGGCCTTCACGAAGCACCCCGCCGACATCCCCGACTACTGGAAGCAGTCCTTCCCCGAGGGCTTC
AAGTGGGAGCGCGTGATGAACTTCGAGGACGGCGGCGCCGTGTCCGTGGCCCAGGACACCTCCCTGGAGG
ACGGCACCCTGATCTACAAGGTGAAGCTCCGCGGCACCAACTTCCCTCCTGACGGCCCCGTAATGCAGAA
GAAGACAATGGGCTGGGAAGCATCCACCGAGCGGTTGTACCCCGAGGACGTCGTGCTGAAGGGCGACATT
AAGATGGCCCTGCGCCTGAAGGACGGCGGCCGCTACCTGGCGGACTTCAAGACCACCTACAGGGCCAAGA
AGCCCGTGCAGATGCCCGGCGCCTTCAACATCGACCGCAAGTTGGACATCACATCCCACAACGAGGACTA
CACCGTGGTGGAACAGTACGAACGCTCCGTGGCCCGCCACTCCACCGGCGGCTCCGGTGGCTCCGGATCT
GGATCCCATCGATTCGAATTCAAGGCCTCTCGAGCCTCTAGAACTATAGTGAGTCGTATTACGTAGATCC
AGACATGATAAGATACATTGATGAGTTTGGACAAACCACAACTAGAATGCAGTGAAAAAAATGCTTTATT
TGTGAAATTTGTGATGCTATTGCTTTATTTGTAACCATTATAAGCTGCAATAAACAAGTTAACAACAACA
ATTGCATTCATTTTATGTTTCAGGTTCAGGGGGAGGTGTGGGAGGTTTTTTAATTCGCGGCCGCGGCGCC
AATGCATTGGGCCCGGTACCCAGCTTTTGTTCCCTTTAGTGAGGGTTAATTGCGCGCTTGGCGTAATCAT
GGTCATAGCTGTTTCCTGTGTGAAATTGTTATCCGCTCACAATTCCACACAACATACGAGCCGGGAGCAT
AAAGTGTAAAGCCTGGGGTGCCTAATGAGTGAGCTAACTCACATTAATTGCGTTGCGCTCACTGCCCGCT
TTCCAGTCGGGAAACCTGTCGTGCCAGCTGCATTAATGAATCGGCCAACGCGCGGGGAGAGGCGGTTTGC
GTATTGGGCGCTCTTCCGCTTCCTCGCTCACTGACTCGCTGCGCTCGGTCGTTCGGCTGCGGCGAGCGGT
ATCAGCTCACTCAAAGGCGGTAATACGGTTATCCACAGAATCAGGGGATAACGCAGGAAAGAACATGTGA
GCAAAAGGCCAGCAAAAGGCCAGGAACCGTAAAAAGGCCGCGTTGCTGGCGTTTTTCCATAGGCTCCGCC
CCCCTGACGAGCATCACAAAAATCGACGCTCAAGTCAGAGGTGGCGAAACCCGACAGGACTATAAAGATA
CCAGGCGTTTCCCCCTGGAAGCTCCCTCGTGCGCTCTCCTGTTCCGACCCTGCCGCTTACCGGATACCTG
TCCGCCTTTCTCCCTTCGGGAAGCGTGGCGCTTTCTCATAGCTCACGCTGTAGGTATCTCAGTTCGGTGT
AGGTCGTTCGCTCCAAGCTGGGCTGTGTGCACGAACCCCCCGTTCAGCCCGACCGCTGCGCCTTATCCGG
TAACTATCGTCTTGAGTCCAACCCGGTAAGACACGACTTATCGCCACTGGCAGCAGCCACTGGTAACAGG
ATTAGCAGAGCGAGGTATGTAGGCGGTGCTACAGAGTTCTTGAAGTGGTGGCCTAACTACGGCTACACTA
GAAGAACAGTATTTGGTATCTGCGCTCTGCTGAAGCCAGTTACCTTCGGAAAAAGAGTTGGTAGCTCTTG
ATCCGGCAAACAAACCACCGCTGGTAGCGGTGGTTTTTTTGTTTGCAAGCAGCAGATTACGCGCAGAAAA
AAAGGATCTCAAGAAGATCCTTTGATCTTTTCTACGGGGTCTGACGCTCAGTGGAACGAAAACTCACGTT
AAGGGATTTTGGTCATGAGATTATCAAAAAGGATCTTCACCTAGATCCTTTTAAATTAAAAATGAAGTTT
TAAATCAATCTAAAGTATATATGAGTAAACTTGGTCTGACAGTTACCAATGCTTAATCAGTGAGGCACCT
ATCTCAGCGATCTGTCTATTTCGTTCATCCATAGTTGCCTGACTCCCCGTCGTGTAGATAACTACGATAC
GGGAGGGCTTACCATCTGGCCCCAGTGCTGCAATGATACCGCGAGACCCACGCTCACCGGCTCCAGATTT
ATCAGCAATAAACCAGCCAGCCGGAAGGGCCGAGCGCAGAAGTGGTCCTGCAACTTTATCCGCCTCCATC
CAGTCTATTAATTGTTGCCGGGAAGCTAGAGTAAGTAGTTCGCCAGTTAATAGTTTGCGCAACGTTGTTG
CCATTGCTACAGGCATCGTGGTGTCACGCTCGTCGTTTGGTATGGCTTCATTCAGCTCCGGTTCCCAACG
ATCAAGGCGAGTTACATGATCCCCCATGTTGTGCAAAAAAGCGGTTAGCTCCTTCGGTCCTCCGATCGTT
GTCAGAAGTAAGTTGGCCGCAGTGTTATCACTCATGGTTATGGCAGCACTGCATAATTCTCTTACTGTCA
TGCCATCCGTAAGATGCTTTTCTGTGACTGGTGAGTACTCAACCAAGTCATTCTGAGAATAGTGTATGCG
GCGACCGAGTTGCTCTTGCCCGGCGTCAATACGGGATAATACCGCGCCACATAGCAGAACTTTAAAAGTG
CTCATCATTGGAAAACGTTCTTCGGGGCGAAAACTCTCAAGGATCTTACCGCTGTTGAGATCCAGTTCGA
TGTAACCCACTCGTGCACCCAACTGATCTTCAGCATCTTTTACTTTCACCAGCGTTTCTGGGTGAGCAAA
AACAGGAAGGCAAAATGCCGCAAAAAAGGGAATAAGGGCGACACGGAAATGTTGAATACTCATACTCTTC
CTTTTTCAATATTATTGAAGCATTTATCAGGGTTATTGTCTCATGAGCGGATACATATTTGAATGTATTT
AGAAAAATAAACAAATAGGGGTTCCGCGCACATTTCCCCGAAAAGTGCCACCTAAATTGTAAGCGTTAAT
ATTTTGTTAAAATTCGCGTTAAATTTTTGTTAAATCAGCTCATTTTTTAACCAATAGGCCGAAATCGGCA
AAATCCCTTATAAATCAAAAGAATAGACCGAGATAGGGT
[37 nt withheld, positions 3400-3436]
AAAGAACGTGGACTCCAACGTCAAAGG
[49 nt withheld, positions 3464-3512]
T
[91 nt withheld, positions 3514-3604]
G
[124 nt withheld, positions 3606-3729]
CCCATTCGCCATTCAGGCTGCGCAACTGTTGGGAAGGGCGATCGGTGCGGGCCTCTTCGCTATTACGCCA
GTCGACCGCCAATTCAATATGGCGTATATGGACTCATGCCAATTCAATATGGTGGATCTGGACCTGTGCC
AATTCAATATGGCGTATATGGACTCGTGCCAATTCAATATGGTGGATCTGGACCCCAGCCAATTCAATAT
GGCGGACTTGGCACCATGCCAATTCAATATGGCGGACCTGGCACTGTGCCAACTGGGGAGGGGTCTACTT
GGCACGGTGCCAAGTTTGAGGAGGGGTCTTGGCCCTGTGCCAAGTCCGCCATATTGAATTGGCATGGTGC
CAATAATGGCGGCCATATTGGCTATATGCCAGGATCAATATATAGGCAATATCCAATATGGCCCTATGCC
AATATGGCTATTGGCCAGGTTCAATACTATGTATTGGCCCTATGCCATATAGTATTCCATATATGGGTTT
TCCTATTGACGTAGATAGCCCCTCCCAATGGGCGGTCCCATATACCATATATGGGGCTTCCTAATACCGC
CCATAGCCACTCCCCCATTGACGTCAATGGTCTCTATATATGGTCTTTCCTATTGACGTCATATGGGCGG
TCCTATTGACGTATATGGCGCCTCCCCCATTGACGTCAATTACGGTAAATGGCCCGCCTGGCTCAATGCC
CATTGACGTCAATAGGACCACCCACCATTGACGTCAATGGGATGGCTCATTGCCCATTCATATCCGTTCT
CACGCCCCCTATTGACGTCAATGACGGTAAATGGCCCACTTGGCAGTACATCAATATCTATTAATAGTAA
CTTGGCAAGTACATTACTATTGGAAGTACGCCAGGGTACATTGGCAGTACTCCCATTGACGTCAATGGCG
GTAAATGGCCCGCGATGGCTGCCAAGTACATCCCCATTGACGTCAATGGGGAGGGGCAATGACGCAAATG
GGCGTTCCATTGACGTAAATGGGCGGTAGGCGTGCCTAATGGGAGGTCTATATAAGCAATGCTCGTTTAG
GGAAC
